Addgene plasmid #155138: pBEL1244
Purpose: Expresses MlaFED operon in E. coli
Depositing lab: Gira Bhabha & Damian Ekiert. Depositing organization: NYU Grossman School of Medicine. Publication: Structure of MlaFB uncovers novel mechanisms of ABC transporter regulation. Kolich LR, Chang YT, Coudray N, Giacometti SI, MacRae MR, Isom GL, Teran EM, Bhabha G, Ekiert DC. Elife. 2020 Jun 30;9. pii: 60030. doi: 10.7554/eLife.60030. PubMed 32602838.
Backbone
  Vector backbone: pBAD-His
  Backbone manufacturer: Thermo Fisher
  Backbone size w/o insert (bp): 4571
  Total vector size (bp): 7435
Growth in bacteria
  Bacterial resistance: Ampicillin, 100 μg/mL
  Growth temperature: 37°C
  Growth strain: DH5alpha
  Copy number: High Copy
Gene/Insert
  Gene/Insert name: mlaFE-[6xHis-2xQH-TEV-mlaD]-mlaC operon
  Insert size (bp): 2864
  Promoter: araBAD
  Cloning method: Gibson Cloning
  Sequencing primers: 5′ NA; 3′ NA
Terms and licenses: Academic/Nonprofit Terms; Industry Terms: Not Available to Industry
How to cite: pBEL1244 was a gift from Gira Bhabha & Damian Ekiert (Addgene plasmid # 155138 ; http://n2t.net/addgene:155138 ; RRID:Addgene_155138)
