[The description below was written by a language model from this plasmid's Addgene catalogue record and pLannotate feature annotations shown in this document.]
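Description:
pBEL1244 is a 7,435 bp bacterial expression plasmid built on the pBAD-His backbone for arabinose-inducible production of Mla phospholipid transport proteins in E. coli. It replicates from a high-copy ColE1/pMB1-type origin and is selected through the bla (AmpR) β-lactamase gene conferring ampicillin resistance. An M13 phage origin is also present, along with non-functional pBR322 remnants annotated only as fragments (bom, rop, the tetracycline resistance gene and its promoter). The araC regulator gene is transcribed divergently from the araBAD promoter, as in standard pBAD vectors, so that expression is kept low without L-arabinose and switched on when it is added.

The roughly 2.9 kb insert, assembled by Gibson cloning, is a polycistronic segment of the E. coli K-12 mla operon placed downstream of the araBAD promoter: mlaF (the ATPase that couples energy to transport), mlaE (the probable membrane translocation subunit), mlaD (the phospholipid-binding subunit) and mlaC (a periplasmic protein thought to shuttle lipid to the inner-membrane complex). According to the insert name, MlaD carries an N-terminal 6xHis-2xQH tag followed by a TEV protease site, which would allow affinity capture of MlaD with its associated partners and later tag removal. The feature table does not annotate the tag separately, although a short gap between mlaE and mlaD is consistent with it. Transcription ends at the rrnB T1 and T2 terminators. The stated purpose mentions the MlaFED operon, whereas both the insert name and the annotation also include mlaC; mlaB is absent. This makes the construct suited to co-expression and purification of Mla transporter components lacking MlaB for structural and biochemical study of this ABC transporter.
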