Features (pLannotate 1.2.2; 17 found; start..end, strand, type, name):
     32..316     +  promoter       araBAD promoter: araBAD; promoter of the L-arabinose operon of E. coli; the araC regulatory gene is transcribed in the opposite direction (Guzman et al., 1995)
    350..1156    +  CDS            mlaF: MLAF_ECOLI - Also known as yrbF. Experimental evidence at protein level: Swiss-Prot protein existence level 1. Part of the ABC transporter complex MlaFEDB, which is involved in a phospholipid transport pathway that maintains lipid asymmetry in the outer membrane by retrograde trafficking of phospholipids from the outer membrane to the inner membrane. Responsible for energy coupling to the transport system. From Escherichia coli (strain K12).
   1167..1946    +  CDS            mlaE (sequence withheld): MLAE_ECOLI - Also known as yrbE. Experimental evidence at protein level: Swiss-Prot protein existence level 1. Part of the ABC transporter complex MlaFEDB, which is involved in a phospholipid transport pathway that maintains lipid asymmetry in the outer membrane by retrograde trafficking of phospholipids from the outer membrane to the inner membrane. Probably responsible for the translocation of the substrate across the membrane. From Escherichia coli (strain K12).
   2008..2556    +  CDS            mlaD: MLAD_ECOLI - Also known as yrbD. Experimental evidence at protein level: Swiss-Prot protein existence level 1. Part of the ABC transporter complex MlaFEDB, which is involved in a phospholipid transport pathway that maintains lipid asymmetry in the outer membrane by retrograde trafficking of phospholipids from the outer membrane to the inner membrane (PubMed:19383799, PubMed:27529189). MlaD functions in substrate binding with strong affinity for phospholipids and modulates ATP hydrolytic activity of the complex (PubMed:27529189). From Escherichia coli (strain K12).
   2578..3210    +  CDS            mlaC (sequence withheld): MLAC_ECOLI - Also known as yrbC. Experimental evidence at protein level: Swiss-Prot protein existence level 1. Involved in a phospholipid transport pathway that maintains lipid asymmetry in the outer membrane by retrograde trafficking of phospholipids from the outer membrane to the inner membrane. May transfer phospholipid across the periplasmic space and deliver it to the MlaFEDB complex at the inner membrane. From Escherichia coli (strain K12).
   3376..3491    +  ncRNA          5S rRNA: Accession: RF00001 - 5S ribosomal RNA
   3495..3581    +  terminator     rrnB T1 terminator: Escherichia coli rrnB; transcription terminator T1 from the E. coli rrnB gene
   3673..3700    +  terminator     rrnB T2 terminator: transcription terminator T2 from the E. coli rrnB gene
   3719..3810    +  promoter       AmpR promoter: bla
   3811..4671    +  CDS            AmpR: β-lactamase; bla; confers resistance to ampicillin, carbenicillin, and related antibiotics
   4713..5093    +  rep_origin     M13 ori (sequence partly withheld): M13 bacteriophage origin of replication; arrow indicates direction of (+) strand synthesis
   5279..5866    +  rep_origin     ori: high-copy-number ColE1/pMB1/pBR322/pUC origin of replication
   6052..6103    -  misc_feature   bom (fragment): basis of mobility region from pBR322
   6219..6258    -  CDS            rop (fragment): Rop protein, which maintains plasmids at low copy number; rop
   6259..6444    -  CDS            TcR (fragment): tetracycline efflux protein; tet; confers resistance to tetracycline
   6454..6472    +  promoter       tet promoter (fragment): E. coli promoter for tetracycline efflux protein gene
   6562..5       -  CDS            araC (across the origin): L-arabinose regulatory protein; araC
>Addgene plasmid #155138 | pBEL1244 | addgene full sequence | sequence record 309837 | Addgene NGS Result
GCCATACTTTTCATACTCCCGCCATTCAGAGAAGAAACCAATTGTCCATATTGCATCAGACATTGCCGTC
ACTGCGTCTTTTACTGGCTCTTCTCGCTAACCAAACCGGTAACCCCGCTTATTAAAAGCATTCTGTAACA
AAGCGGGACCAAAGCCATGACAAAAACGCGTAACAAAAGTGTCTATAATCACGGCAGAAAAGTCCACATT
GATTATTTGCACGGCGTCACACTTTGCTATGCCATAGCATTTTTATCCATAAGATTAGCGGATCCTACCT
GACGCTTTTTATCGCAACTCTCTACTGTTTCTCCATACCCGTTTTTTTGGGCTAGCCGAAGGGTGAATTA
TGGAGCAGTCTGTGGCGAATTTAGTCGATATGCGCGATGTCAGTTTTACGCGTGGCAATCGCTGCATCTT
CGATAATATTTCCCTGACCGTGCCGCGAGGGAAGATCACGGCGATCATGGGGCCATCGGGCATCGGTAAA
ACGACGCTACTCCGTCTGATTGGCGGGCAAATCGCACCAGATCATGGTGAGATCCTTTTCGATGGTGAGA
ATATTCCGGCGATGTCTCGTTCGCGCCTGTATACAGTGCGCAAACGGATGAGCATGTTATTTCAGTCCGG
GGCGTTGTTCACTGATATGAACGTATTTGACAACGTCGCCTATCCACTGCGCGAACATACCCAACTTCCC
GCGCCATTGTTGCATAGTACGGTGATGATGAAGCTGGAGGCCGTGGGGCTGCGTGGAGCGGCTAAACTAA
TGCCTTCTGAACTTTCCGGTGGGATGGCGCGGCGTGCAGCGCTGGCGCGTGCGATTGCGCTGGAGCCGGA
TCTCATCATGTTTGATGAACCTTTTGTTGGGCAAGATCCCATCACCATGGGCGTACTGGTGAAGCTGATT
TCTGAGCTGAACAGCGCGCTGGGCGTGACTTGTGTGGTGGTTTCTCACGATGTGCCGGAAGTGTTAAGTA
TTGCGGATCACGCCTGGATCCTGGCGGACAAAAAAATTGTCGCTCATGGCAGTGCCCAGGCGTTGCAGGC
GAATCCTGATCCGCGCGTACGTCAGTTTCTGGACGGGATAGCTGACGGGCCTGTTCCGTTCCGCTATCCT
GCCGGCGATTATCACGCTGATCTTTTACCAGGGAGTTAAGCCACTC
[780 nt withheld, positions 1167-1946]
TGAGTTCATGCATCACCACCATCACCATCAGCATCAACACGAAAATCTGTATTTTCAGGGGATGCAAACG
AAAAAAAATGAAATTTGGGTGGGTATCTTTTTATTAGCAGCACTGCTGGCGGCGCTGTTTGTTTGCCTGA
AGGCGGCGAACGTGACGTCCATACGTACTGAACCGACCTACACGCTTTATGCGACGTTCGATAACATTGG
CGGCCTGAAAGCGCGCTCTCCGGTCAGTATTGGTGGCGTTGTTGTGGGTCGGGTGGCGGATATTACGCTG
GACCCGAAAACCTATCTGCCGCGCGTAACGCTGGAAATTGAACAACGTTATAACCACATTCCAGATACCA
GTTCGCTGAGCATTCGTACTTCCGGCCTGCTGGGGGAACAATATCTGGCATTAAACGTCGGTTTTGAAGA
CCCGGAACTGGGGACTGCTATCCTGAAGGATGGCGATACAATTCAGGACACTAAGTCTGCGATGGTGCTG
GAAGATCTCATTGGTCAGTTCCTTTACGGTAGTAAAGGCGATGACAATAAGAATAGTGGCGATGCGCCAG
CTGCTGCGCCAGGTAATAATGAAACCACTGAACCTGTGGGTACAACGAAATAATTTCAGGAGAACCGACG
C
[633 nt withheld, positions 2578-3210]
TAAGGTACCAAATTCCAGAAAAGAGACGCTGAAAAGCGTCTTTTTTCGTTTTGGTCCTGGTCTGAGGAAT
GGTTGTAAGCTTGGCTGTTTTGGCGGATGAGAGAAGATTTTCAGCCTGATACAGATTAAATCAGAACGCA
GAAGCGGTCTGATAAAACAGAATTTGCCTGGCGGCAGTAGCGCGGTGGTCCCACCTGACCCCATGCCGAA
CTCAGAAGTGAAACGCCGTAGCGCCGATGGTAGTGTGGGGTCTCCCCATGCGAGAGTAGGGAACTGCCAG
GCATCAAATAAAACGAAAGGCTCAGTCGAAAGACTGGGCCTTTCGTTTTATCTGTTGTTTGTCGGTGAAC
GCTCTCCTGAGTAGGACAAATCCGCCGGGAGCGGATTTGAACGTTGCGAAGCAACGGCCCGGAGGGTGGC
GGGCAGGACGCCCGCCATAAACTGCCAGGCATCAAATTAAGCAGAAGGCCATCCTGACGGATGGCCTTTT
TGCGTTTCTACAAACTCTTTTGTTTATTTTTCTAAATACATTCAAATATGTATCCGCTCATGAGACAATA
ACCCTGATAAATGCTTCAATAATATTGAAAAAGGAAGAGTATGAGTATTCAACATTTCCGTGTCGCCCTT
ATTCCCTTTTTTGCGGCATTTTGCCTTCCTGTTTTTGCTCACCCAGAAACGCTGGTGAAAGTAAAAGATG
CTGAAGATCAGTTGGGTGCACGAGTGGGTTACATCGAACTGGATCTCAACAGCGGTAAGATCCTTGAGAG
TTTTCGCCCCGAAGAACGTTTTCCAATGATGAGCACTTTTAAAGTTCTGCTATGTGGCGCGGTATTATCC
CGTGTTGACGCCGGGCAAGAGCAACTCGGTCGCCGCATACACTATTCTCAGAATGACTTGGTTGAGTACT
CACCAGTCACAGAAAAGCATCTTACGGATGGCATGACAGTAAGAGAATTATGCAGTGCTGCCATAACCAT
GAGTGATAACACTGCGGCCAACTTACTTCTGACAACGATCGGAGGACCGAAGGAGCTAACCGCTTTTTTG
CACAACATGGGGGATCATGTAACTCGCCTTGATCGTTGGGAACCGGAGCTGAATGAAGCCATACCAAACG
ACGAGCGTGACACCACGATGCCTGCAGCAATGGCAACAACGTTGCGCAAACTATTAACTGGCGAACTACT
TACTCTAGCTTCCCGGCAACAATTAATAGACTGGATGGAGGCGGATAAAGTTGCAGGACCACTTCTGCGC
TCGGCCCTTCCGGCTGGCTGGTTTATTGCTGATAAATCTGGAGCCGGTGAGCGTGGGTCTCGCGGTATCA
TTGCAGCACTGGGGCCAGATGGTAAGCCCTCCCGTATCGTAGTTATCTACACGACGGGGAGTCAGGCAAC
TATGGATGAACGAAATAGACAGATCGCTGAGATAGGTGCCTCACTGATTAAGCATTGGTAACTGTCAGAC
CAAGTTTACTCATATATACTTTAGATTGATT
[125 nt withheld, positions 4712-4836]
C
[141 nt withheld, positions 4838-4978]
CCTTTGACGTTGGAGTCCACGTTCTTT
[37 nt withheld, positions 5006-5042]
ACCCTATCTCGGGCTATTCTTTTGATTTATAAGGGATTTTGCCGATTTCGGCCTATTGGTTAAAAAATGA
GCTGATTTAACAAAAATTTAACGCGAATTTTAACAAAATATTAACGTTTACAATTTAAAAGGATCTAGGT
GAAGATCCTTTTTGATAATCTCATGACCAAAATCCCTTAACGTGAGTTTTCGTTCCACTGAGCGTCAGAC
CCCGTAGAAAAGATCAAAGGATCTTCTTGAGATCCTTTTTTTCTGCGCGTAATCTGCTGCTTGCAAACAA
AAAAACCACCGCTACCAGCGGTGGTTTGTTTGCCGGATCAAGAGCTACCAACTCTTTTTCCGAAGGTAAC
TGGCTCAGCAGAGCGCAGATACCAAATACTGTCCTTCTAGTGTAGCCGTAGTTAGGCCACCACTTCAAGA
ACTCTGTAGCACCGCCTACATACCTCGCTCTGCTAATCCTGTTACCAGTGGCTGCTGCCAGTGGCGATAA
GTCGTGTCTTACCGGGTTGGACTCAAGACGATAGTTACCGGATAAGGCGCAGCGGTCGGGCTGAACGGGG
GGTTCGTGCACACAGCCCAGCTTGGAGCGAACGACCTACACCGAACTGAGATACCTACAGCGTGAGCTAT
GAGAAAGCGCCACGCTTCCCGAAGGGAGAAAGGCGGACAGGTATCCGGTAAGCGGCAGGGTCGGAACAGG
AGAGCGCACGAGGGAGCTTCCAGGGGGAAACGCCTGGTATCTTTATAGTCCTGTCGGGTTTCGCCACCTC
TGACTTGAGCGTCGATTTTTGTGATGCTCGTCAGGGGGGCGGAGCCTATGGAAAAACGCCAGCAACGCGG
CCTTTTTACGGTTCCTGGCCTTTTGCTGGCCTTTTGCTCACATGTTCTTTCCTGCGTTATCCCCTGATTC
TGTGGATAACCGTATTACCGCCTTTGAGTGAGCTGATACCGCTCGCCGCAGCCGAACGACCGAGCGCAGC
GAGTCAGTGAGCGAGGAAGCGGAAGAGCGCCTGATGCGGTATTTTCTCCTTACGCATCTGTGCGGTATTT
CACACCGCATAGGGTCATGGCTGCGCCCCGACACCCGCCAACACCCGCTGACGCGCCCTGACGGGCTTGT
CTGCTCCCGGCATCCGCTTACAGACAAGCTGTGACCGTCTCCGGGAGCTGCATGTGTCAGAGGTTTTCAC
CGTCATCACCGAAACGCGCGAGGCAGAAGGAGATGGCGCCCAACAGTCCCCCGGCCACGGGGCCTGCCAC
CATACCCACGCCGAAACAAGCGCTCATGAGCCCGAAGTGGCGAGCCCGATCTTCCCCATCGGTGATGTCG
GCGATATAGGCGCCAGCAACCGCACCTGTGGCGCCGGTGATGCCGGCCACGATGCGTCCGGCGTAGAGGA
TCTGCTCATGTTTGACAGCTTATCATCGATGCATAATGTGCCTGTCAAATGGACGAAGCAGGGATTCTGC
AAACCCTATGCTACTCCGTCAAGCCGTCAATTGTCTGATTCGTTACCAATTATGACAACTTGACGGCTAC
ATCATTCACTTTTTCTTCACAACCGGCACGGAACTCGCTCGGGCTGGCCCCGGTGCATTTTTTAAATACC
CGCGAGAAATAGAGTTGATCGTCAAAACCAACATTGCGACCGACGGTGGCGATAGGCATCCGGGTGGTGC
TCAAAAGCAGCTTCGCCTGGCTGATACGTTGGTCCTCGCGCCAGCTTAAGACGCTAATCCCTAACTGCTG
GCGGAAAAGATGTGACAGACGCGACGGCGACAAGCAAACATGCTGTGCGACGCTGGCGATATCAAAATTG
CTGTCTGCCAGGTGATCGCTGATGTACTGACAAGCCTCGCGTACCCGATTATCCATCGGTGGATGGAGCG
ACTCGTTAATCGCTTCCATGCGCCGCAGTAACAATTGCTCAAGCAGATTTATCGCCAGCAGCTCCGAATA
GCGCCCTTCCCCTTGCCCGGCGTTAATGATTTGCCCAAACAGGTCGCTGAAATGCGGCTGGTGCGCTTCA
TCCGGGCGAAAGAACCCCGTATTGGCAAATATTGACGGCCAGTTAAGCCATTCATGCCAGTAGGCGCGCG
GACGAAAGTAAACCCACTGGTGATACCATTCGCGAGCCTCCGGATGACGACCGTAGTGATGAATCTCTCC
TGGCGGGAACAGCAAAATATCACCCGGTCGGCAAACAAATTCTCGTCCCTGATTTTTCACCACCCCCTGA
CCGCGAATGGTGAGATTGAGAATATAACCTTTCATTCCCAGCGGTCGGTCGATAAAAAAATCGAGATAAC
CGTTGGCCTCAATCGGCGTTAAACCCGCCACCAGATGGGCATTAAACGAGTATCCCGGCAGCAGGGGATC
ATTTTGCGCTTCA
